>Addgene plasmid #211191 | pBiT3.1-N_AAAS:1-546 | addgene full sequence | sequence record 425890 | Addgene NGS Result
AAGACGCGTTAATTAAGACGTCGGCAGTGAAAAAAATGCTTTATTTGTGAAATTTGTGATGCTATTGCTT
TATTTGTAACCATTATAAGCTGCAATAAACAAGTTAACAACAACAATTGCATTCATTTTATGTTTCAGGT
TCAGGGGGAGGTGTGGGAGGTTTTTTAAAGCAAGTAAAACCTCTACAAATGTGGTATGGCTGATTATGAT
CCGCGGCCGCAATACGTCGACGTTATCAGCTGACTTCGTACGAGAGCCTAGGATTATGGCGCGCCACTAG
TTATTAATAGTAATCAATTACGGGGTCATTAGTTCATAGCCCATATATGGAGTTCCGCGTTACATAACTT
ACGGTAAATGGCCCGCCTGGCTGACCGCCCAACGACCCCCGCCCATTGACGTCAATAATGACGTATGTTC
CCATAGTAACGCCAATAGGGACTTTCCATTGACGTCAATGGGTGGAGTATTTACGGTAAACTGCCCACTT
GGCAGTACATCAAGTGTATCATATGCCAAGTCCGCCCCCTATTGACGTCAATGACGGTAAATGGCCCGCC
TGGCATTATGCCCAGTACATGACCTTACGGGACTTTCCTACTTGGCAGTACATCTACGTATTAGTCATCG
CTATTACCATGGTGATGCGGTTTTGGCAGTACACCAATGGGCGTGGATAGCGGTTTGACTCACGGGGATT
TCCAAGTCTCCACCCCATTGACGTCAATGGGAGTTTGTTTTGGCACCAAAATCAACGGGACTTTCCAAAA
TGTCGTAATAACCCCGCCCCGTTGACGCAAATGGGCGGTAGGCGTGTACGGTGGGAGGTCTATATAAGCA
GAGCTGGTTTAGTGAACCGTCAGATCACTAGAATCTTTATTGCGGTAGTTTATCACAGTTAAATTGCTAA
CGCAGTCAGTGCTTCTGACACAACAGTCTCGAACTTAAGCTGCAGAAGTTGGTCGTGAGGCACTGGGCAG
GTAAGTATCAAGGTTACAAGACAGGTTTAAGGAGACCAATAGAAACTGGGCTTGTCGAGACAGAGAAGAC
TCTTGCGTTTCTGATAGGCACCTATTGGTCTTACTGACATCCACTTTGCCTTTCTCTCCACAGGTGTCCA
CTCCCAGTTCAATTACAGCTCTTAAGGCTAGAGTATTAATACGACTCACTATAGGGGTTAGCGATCGCCA
TGGTGAGCGGCTGGCGGCTGTTCAAGAAGATTAGCGGGAGCTCCGGTGGCTCGAGCGGT
[1638 nt withheld, positions 1250-2887]
TAATCTAGAGGTCAAGCTTCGGGGGTTTAAACCTGCAGGCATGCAAGCTGATTTGGCTGCTGCCACCGCT
GAGCAAGGCCGCTTCGAGCAGACATGATAAGATACATTGATGAGTTTGGACAAACCACAACTAGAATGCA
GTGAAAAAAATGCTTTATTTGTGAAATTTGTGATGCTATTGCTTTATTTGTAACCATTATAAGCTGCAAT
AAACAAGTTAACAACAACAATTGCATTCATTTTATGTTTCAGGTTCAGGGGGAGATGTGGGAGGTTTTTT
TAAGCAAGTAAAACCTCTACAAATGTGGTAAAATCTTAATTAAGACTTCTAATATAACTTCGTATAGCAT
ACATTATACGAAGTTATGGTTCCACTGTTGACAATTAATCATCGGCATAGTATATCGGCATAGTATAATA
CGACAAGGTGAGGAACTAAACCCAGGAGGCAGATCATGATTGAACAAGATGGATTGCACGCAGGTTCTCC
GGCCGCTTGGGTGGAGAGGCTATTCGGCTATGACTGGGCACAACAGACAATCGGCTGCTCTGATGCCGCC
GTGTTCCGGCTGTCAGCGCAGGGGCGCCCGGTTCTTTTTGTCAAGACCGACCTGTCCGGTGCCCTGAATG
AACTGCAGGACGAGGCAGCGCGGCTATCGTGGCTGGCCACGACGGGCGTTCCTTGCGCAGCTGTGCTCGA
CGTTGTCACTGAAGCGGGAAGGGACTGGCTGCTATTGGGCGAAGTGCCGGGGCAGGATCTCCTGTCATCT
CACCTTGCTCCTGCCGAGAAAGTATCCATCATGGCTGATGCAATGCGGCGGCTGCATACGCTTGATCCGG
CTACCTGCCCATTCGACCACCAAGCGAAACATCGCATCGAGCGAGCACGTACTCGGATGGAAGCCGGTCT
TGTCGATCAGGATGATCTGGACGAAGAGCATCAGGGGCTCGCGCCAGCCGAACTGTTCGCCAGGCTCAAG
GCGCGCATGCCCGACGGCGAGGATCTCGTCGTGACCCATGGCGATGCCTGCTTGCCGAATATCATGGTGG
AAAATGGCCGCTTTTCTGGATTCATCGACTGTGGCCGGCTGGGTGTGGCGGACCGCTATCAGGACATAGC
GTTGGCTACCCGTGATATTGCTGAAGAGCTTGGCGGCGAATGGGCTGACCGCTTCCTCGTGCTTTACGGT
ATCGCCGCTCCCGATTCGCAGCGCATCGCCTTCTATCGCCTTCTTGACGAGTTCTTCTGATTCGAAATGA
CCGACCAAGCGACGCCCAACCGGTATCAGCTCACTCAAAGGCGGTAATACGGTTATCCACAGAATCAGGG
GATAACGCAGGAAAGAACATGTGAGCAAAAGGCCAGCAAAAGGCCAGGAACCGTAAAAAGGCCGCGTTGC
TGGCGTTTTTCCATAGGCTCCGCCCCCCTGACGAGCATCACAAAAATCGACGCTCAAGTCAGAGGTGGCG
AAACCCGACAGGACTATAAAGATACCAGGCGTTTCCCCCTGGAAGCTCCCTCGTGCGCTCTCCTGTTCCG
ACCCTGCCGCTTACCGGATACCTGTCCGCCTTTCTCCCTTCGGGAAGCGTGGCGCTTTCTCATAGCTCAC
GCTGTAGGTATCTCAGTTCGGTGTAGGTCGTTCGCTCCAAGCTGGGCTGTGTGCACGAACCCCCCGTTCA
GCCCGACCGCTGCGCCTTATCCGGTAACTATCGTCTTGAGTCCAACCCGGTAAGACACGACTTATCGCCA
CTGGCAGCAGCCACTGGTAACAGGATTAGCAGAGCGAGGTATGTAGGCGGTGCTACAGAGTTCTTGAAGT
GGTGGCCTAACTACGGCTACACTAGAAGGACAGTATTTGGTATCTGCGCTCTGCTGAAGCCAGTTACCTT
CGGAAAAAGAGTTGGTAGCTCTTGATCCGGCAAACAAACCACCGCTGGTAGCGGTGGTTTTTTTGTTTGC
AAGCAGCAGATTACGCGCAGAAAAAAAGGATTTCAAGAAGATCCTTTGATCTTTTCTACGGGGTCTGACG
CTCAGTGGAACGAAAACTCACGTTAAGGGATTTTGGTCATGAGATTATCAAAAAGGATCTTCACCTAGAT
CCTTTTATAGTCCGGAATCGTCACACAAAAAACCAACACACAGATGTAATGAAAATAAAGATATTTTATT
GCGGCCATCGTGATGGCTAGAGTTTAGCCCTCCCACACATAACCAGAGGGCAGCAATTCACGAATCCCAA
CTGCCGTCGGCTGTCCATCACTGTCCTTCACTATGGCTTTGATCCCAGGATGCAGATCGAGAAGCACCTG
TCGGCACCGTCCGCAGGGGCTCAAGATGCCCCTGTTCTCATTTCCGATCGCGACGATACAAGTCAGGTTG
CCAGCTGCCGCAGCAGCAGCAGTGCCCAGCACCACGAGTTCTGCACAAGGTCCCCCAGTAAAATGATATA
CATTGACACCAGTGAAGATGCGGCCGTCGCTAGAGAGAGCTGCGCTGGCGACGCTGTAGTCTTCAGAGAT
GGGGATGCTGTTGATTGTAGCCGTTGCTCTTTCAATGAGGGTGGATTCTTCTTGAGACAAAGGCTTGGCC
ATGGTGGCGCTAGTGTCAGAAGAATCGAGCTTTTTGCAAAAGCCTAGGCCTCCAAAAAAGCCTCCTCACT
ACTTCTGGAATAGCTCAGAGGCCGAGGCGGCCTCGGCCTCTGCATAAATAAAAAAAATTAGTCAGCCATG
GGGCGGAGAATGGGCGGAACTGGGCGGAGTTAGGGGCGGGATGGGCGGAGTTAGGGGCGGGACTATGGTT
GCTGACTAATTGAGATGCATGCTTTGCATACTTCTGCCTGCTGGGGAGCCTGGGGACTTTCCACACCTGG
TTGCTGACTAATTGAGATGCATGCTTTGCATACTTCTGCCTGCTGGGGAGCCTGGGGACTTTCCACACCC
TAACTGACACACATTCCACAGCTGGTTCTTTCCGCCTCAGAAGGTACCTAACCAAGTTCCTCTTTCAGAG
GTTATTTCAGGCCATGGTGCTGCGC
Features (pLannotate 1.2.2; 17 found; start..end, strand, type, name):
     24..105     -  polyA_signal   SV40 poly(A) signal: SV40 polyadenylation signal
    128..211     -  CDS            large T antigen (fragment): large T antigen from SV40 (simian virus 40)
    276..641     +  enhancer       CMV enhancer: human cytomegalovirus immediate early enhancer
    643..842     +  promoter       CMV promoter: human cytomegalovirus (CMV) immediate early promoter
    981..1113    +  intron         chimeric intron: chimera between introns from human β-globin and immunoglobulin heavy chain genes
   1157..1175    +  promoter       T7 promoter: promoter for bacteriophage T7 RNA polymerase
   1250..2887    +  CDS            AAAS (sequence withheld): AAAS_HUMAN - Also known as ADRACALA. Experimental evidence at protein level: Swiss-Prot protein existence level 1. Plays a role in the normal development of the peripheral and central nervous system (PubMed:11062474, PubMed:11159947, PubMed:16022285). Required for the correct localization of aurora kinase AURKA and the microtubule minus end-binding protein NUMA1 as well as a subset of AURKA targets which ensures proper spindle formation and timely chromosome alignment (PubMed:26246606). From Homo sapiens (Human).
   2918..2936    +  misc_feature   MCS (fragment): pUC18/19 multiple cloning site
   2985..3106    -  polyA_signal   SV40 poly(A) signal: SV40 polyadenylation signal
   3129..3197    -  CDS            large T antigen (fragment): large T antigen from SV40 (simian virus 40)
   3221..3254    +  protein_bind   loxP: Cre-mediated recombination occurs in the 8-bp core sequence (GCATACAT). Cre recombinase
   3264..3311    +  promoter       EM7 promoter: synthetic bacterial promoter&nbsp
   3343..4134    +  CDS            neo: KKA2_KLEPN - Also known as kan, nptII. Experimental evidence at protein level: Swiss-Prot protein existence level 1. Resistance to kanamycin, neomycin, paromomycin, ribostamycin, butirosin and gentamicin B. From Klebsiella pneumoniae.
   4295..4883    -  rep_origin     ori: high-copy-number ColE1/pMB1/pBR322/pUC origin of replication
   5009..5057    -  polyA_signal   poly(A) signal: synthetic polyadenylation signal
   5081..5479    -  CDS            BSD: blasticidin S deaminase; Aspergillus terreus BSD; confers resistance to blasticidin
   5510..5867    -  promoter       SV40 promoter: SV40 enhancer and early promoter
