[The description below was written by a language model from this plasmid's Addgene catalogue record and pLannotate feature annotations shown in this document.]
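Description:
pBiT3.1-N_AAAS:1-546 is a mammalian expression plasmid built on the Promega pBiT3.1-N backbone that produces full-length, wild-type human AAAS (ALADIN, residues M1–L546; 1,638 bp insert) carrying an N-terminal HiBiT tag. The coding sequence was derived from a Mammalian Gene Collection clone and inserted by ligation-independent cloning between XhoI and XbaI sites, both of which are retained. Transcription is driven by the CMV immediate-early enhancer and promoter, followed by a chimeric β-globin/immunoglobulin intron that promotes efficient mRNA processing, and is terminated by an SV40 polyadenylation signal. A T7 promoter lies just upstream of the open reading frame and serves as a sequencing primer site. The HiBiT peptide is joined to AAAS through a short glycine-serine linker. This small tag complements the LgBiT protein to reconstitute NanoLuc luciferase, allowing luminescent detection and quantification of the tagged protein.

In bacteria the plasmid replicates at high copy from a ColE1/pUC-type origin and is selected with kanamycin through an EM7-driven neo (nptII) gene. The catalogue entry lists neomycin/G418 as the mammalian selectable marker. However, the feature table shows only the bacterial EM7 promoter immediately upstream of neo, preceded by a single loxP site, and separately annotates an SV40 promoter-driven blasticidin S deaminase cassette with a synthetic poly(A) signal. The blasticidin marker is not mentioned in the catalogue fields, so which drug works for stable selection in mammalian cells should be checked against the sequence. The associated publication evaluates the ligandability of WD40 repeat proteins, which suggests use in cellular luminescence-based assays of AAAS, though the record does not name a specific assay.
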