Addgene plasmid #211191: pBiT3.1-N_AAAS:1-546
Purpose: Mammalian expression of full-length human AAAS. N-terminal HiBiT tag.
Depositing lab: Cheryl Arrowsmith. Depositing organization: University of Toronto. Publication: A Target Class Ligandability Evaluation of WD40 Repeat-Containing Proteins. Ackloo S, Li F, Szewczyk M, Seitova A, Loppnau P, Zeng H, Xu J, Ahmad S, Arnautova YA, Baghaie AJ, Beldar S, Bolotokova A, Centrella PA, Chau I, Clark MA, Cuozzo JW, Dehghani-Tafti S, Disch JS, Dong A, Dumas A, Feng JA, Ghiabi P, Gibson E, Gilmer J, Goldman B, Green SR, Guie MA, Guilinger JP, Harms N, Herasymenko O, Houliston S, Hutchinson A, Kearnes S, Keefe AD, Kimani SW, Kramer T, Kutera M, Kwak HA, Lento C, Li Y, Liu J, Loup J, Machado RAC, Mulhern CJ, Perveen S, Righetto GL, Riley P, Shrestha S, Sigel EA, Silva M, Sintchak MD, Slakman BL, Taylor RD, Thompson J, Torng W, Underkoffler C, von Rechenberg M, Walsh RT, Watson I, Wilson DJ, Wolf E, Yadav M, Yazdi AK, Zhang J, Zhang Y, Santhakumar V, Edwards AM, Barsyte-Lovejoy D, Schapira M, Brown PJ, Halabelian L, Arrowsmith CH. J Med Chem. 2025 Jan 23;68(2):1092-1112. doi: 10.1021/acs.jmedchem.4c02010. Epub 2024 Nov 4. PubMed 39495097.
Backbone
  Vector backbone: pBiT3.1-N
  Backbone manufacturer: Promega
  Vector type: Mammalian Expression
  Selectable markers: Neomycin (select with G418)
Growth in bacteria
  Bacterial resistance: Kanamycin, 50 μg/mL
  Growth temperature: 37°C
  Growth strain: DH5alpha
  Copy number: High Copy
Gene/Insert
  Gene/Insert name: AAAS:M1-L546
  Species: H. sapiens (human)
  Insert size (bp): 1638
  Mutation: wild type
  Entrez Gene: AAAS (a.k.a. AAA, AAASb, ADRACALA, ADRACALIN, ALADIN, GL003)
  Promoter: CMV
  Tag / fusion protein: MVSGWRLFKKISGSSGGSSG (N terminal on insert)
  Cloning method: Ligation Independent Cloning
  Sequencing primers: 5′ T7; 3′ TTGCTCAGCGGTGGCAGCAG
Resource information
  A portion of this plasmid was derived from a plasmid made by: Mammalian Gene Collection (BC000659.2)
Terms and licenses: Academic/Nonprofit Terms; Industry Terms: Not Available to Industry
Depositor comments: 5' Cloning Site: Xho1 (not destroyed), 3' Cloning Site: Xba1 (not destroyed).
How to cite: pBiT3.1-N_AAAS:1-546 was a gift from Cheryl Arrowsmith (Addgene plasmid # 211191 ; http://n2t.net/addgene:211191 ; RRID:Addgene_211191)
