>Addgene plasmid #211191 | pBiT3.1-N_AAAS:1-546 | depositor partial sequence | sequence record 411860 | Insert sequence
[1638 nt withheld, positions 1-1638]
